>Addgene plasmid | GFP-KASH2ext Sequencing Result | analyzer sequence | sequence record 367196
CTGCAGATATCCAGCACAGTGGCGGCCGCTCGAGTCTAGAGGGCCCGTTTAAACCCGCTGATCAATCGAA
ATGACCGACCAAGCGACGCCCAACCTGCCATCACGAGATTTCGATTCCACCGCCGCCTTCTATGAAAGGT
TGGGCTTCGGAATCGTTTTCCGGGACGCCGGCTGGATGATCCTCCAGCGCGGGGATCTCATGCTGGAGTT
CTTCGCCCACCCCAACTTGTTTATTGCAGCTTATAATGGTTACAAATAAAGCAATAGCATCACAAATTTC
ACAAATAAAGCATTTTTTTCACTGCATTCTAGTTGTGGTTTGTCCAAACTCATCAATGCTCGACGATAAG
CTTTGCAAAGATGGATAAAGTTTTAAACAGAGAGGAATCTTTGCAGCTAATGGACCTTCTAGGTCTTGAA
AGGAGTGGGAATTGGCTCCGGTGCCCGTCAGTGGGCAGAGCGCACATCGCCCACAGTCCCCGAGAAGTTG
GGGGGAGGGGTCGGCAATTGATCCGGTGCCTAGAGAAGGTGGCGCGGGGTAAACTGGGAAAGTGATGTCG
TGTACTGGCTCCGCCTTTTTCCCGAGGGTGGGGGAGAACCGTATATAAGTGCAGTAGTCGCCGTGAACGT
TCTTTTTCGCAACGGGTTTGCCGCCAGAACACAGGTAAGTGCCGTGTGTGGTTCCCGCGGGCCTGGCCTC
TTTACGGGTTATGGCCCTTGCGTGCCTTGAATTACTTCCACCTGGCTGCAGTACGTGATTCTTGATCCCG
AGCTTCGGGTTGGAAGTGGGTGGGAGAGTTCGAGGCCTTGCGCTTAAGGAGCCCCTTCGCCTCGTGCTTG
AGTTGAGGCCTGGCCTGGGCGCTGGGGCCGCCGCGTGCGAATCTGGTGGCACCTTCGCGCCTGTCTCGCT
GCTTTCGATAAGTCTCTAGCCATTTAAAATTTTTGATGACCTGCTGCGACGCTTTTTTTCTGGCAAGATA
GTCTTGTAAATGCGGGCCAAGATCTGCACACTGGTATTTCGGTTTTTGGGGCCGCGGGCGGCGACGGGGC
CCGTGCGTCCCAGCGCACATGTTCGGCGAGGCGGGGCCTGCGAGCGCGGCCACCGAGAATCGGACGGGGG
TAGTCTCAAGCTGGCCGGCCTGCTCTGGTGCCTGGCCTCGCGCCGCCGTGTATCGCCCCGCCCTGGGCGG
CAAGGCTGGCCCGGTCGGCACCAGTTGCGTGAGCGGAAAGATGGCCGCTTCCCGGCCCTGCTGCAGGGAG
CTCAAAATGGAGGACGCGGCGCTCGGGAGAGCGGGCGGGTGAGTCACCCACACAAAGGAAAAGGGCCTTT
CCGTCCTCAGCCGTCGCTTCATGTGACTCCACGGAGTACCGGGCGCCGTCCAGGCACCTCGATTAGTTCT
CGAGCTTTTGGAGTACGTCGTCTTTAGGTTGGGGGGAGGGGTTTTATGCGATGGAGTTTCCCCACACTGA
GTGGGTGGAGACTGAAGTTAGGCCAGCTTGGCACTTGATGTAATTCTCCTTGGAATTTGCCCTTTTTGAG
TTTGGATCTTGGTTCATTCTCAAGCCTCAGACAGTGGTTCAAAGTTTTTTTCTTCCATTTCAGGTGTCGT
GAGGAATTTCGACATTTAAATTTAATTAATCTCGACGGTATCGGTTGGGATCTGCCACCATGTCCAGACT
GGACAAGAGCAAAGTCATAAACGGCGCTCTGGAATTACTCAATGGAGTCGGTATCGAAGGCCTGACGACA
AGGAAACTCGCTCAAAAGCTGGGAGTTGAGCAGCCTACCCTGTACTGGCACGTGAAGAACAAGCGGGCCC
TGCTCGATGCCCTGCCAATCGAGATGCTGGACAGGCATCATACCCACTTCTGCCCCCTGGAAGGCGAGTC
ATGGCAAGACTTTCTGCGGAACAACGCCAAGTCATTCCGCTGTGCTCTCCTCTCACATCGCGACGGGGCT
AAAGTGCATCTCGGCACCCGCCCAACAGAGAAACAGTACGAAACCCTGGAAAATCAGCTCGCGTTCCTGT
GTCAGCAAGGCTTCTCCCTGGAGAACGCACTGTACGCTCTGTCCGCCGTGGGCCACTTTACACTGGGCTG
CGTATTGGAGGAACAGGAGCATCAAGTAGCAAAAGAGGAAAGAGAGACACCTACCACCGATTCTATGCCC
CCACTTCTGAGACAAGCAATTGAGCTGTTCGACCGGCAGGGAGCCGAACCTGCCTTCCTTTTCGGCCTGG
AACTAATCATATGTGGCCTGGAGAAACAGCTAAAGTGCGAAAGCGGCGGGCCGGCCGACGCCCTTGACGA
TTTTGACTTAGACATGCTCCCAGCCGATGCCCTTGACGACTTTGACCTTGATATGCTGCCTGCTGACGCT
CTTGACGATTTTGACCTTGACATGCTCCCCGGCTAACCCAAACCCGCTGATCCGCCCCTCTCCCTCCCCC
CCCCCTAACGTTACTGGCCGAAGCCGCTTGGAATAAGGCCGGTGTGCGTTTGTCTATATGTTATTTTCCA
CCATATTGCCGTCTTTTGGCAATGTGAGGGCCCGGAAACCTGGCCCTGTCTTCTTGACGAGCATTCCTAG
GGGTCTTTCCCCTCTCGCCAAAGGAATGCAAGGTCTGTTGAATGTCGTGAAGGAAGCAGTTCCTCTGGAA
GCTTCTTGAAGACAAACAACGTCTGTAGCGACCCTTTGCAGGCAGCGGAACCCCCCACCTGGCGACAGGT
GCCTCTGCGGCCAAAAGCCACGTGTATAAGATACACCTGCAAAGGCGGCACAACCCCAGTGCCACGTTGT
GAGTTGGATAGTTGTGGAAAGAGTCAAATGGCTCTCCTCAAGCGTATTCAACAAGGGGCTGAAGGATGCC
CAGAAGGTACCCCATTGTATGGGATCTGATCTGGGGCCTCGGTGCACATGCTTTACATGTGTTTAGTCGA
GGTTAAAAAAACGTCTAGGCCCCCCGAACCACGGGGACGTGGTTTTCCTTTGAAAAACACGATGATAATA
TGGCCACAACCATGGGATCGGCCATTGAACAAGATGGATTGCACGCAGGTTCTCCGGCCGCTTGGGTGGA
GAGGCTATTCGGCTATGACTGGGCACAACAGACAATCGGCTGCTCTGATGCCGCCGTGTTCCGGCTGTCA
GCGCAGGGGCGCCCGGTTCTTTTTGTCAAGACCGACCTGTCCGGTGCCCTGAATGAACTGCAGGACGAGG
CAGCGCGGCTATCGTGGCTGGCCACGACGGGCGTTCCTTGCGCAGCTGTGCTCGACGTTGTCACTGAAGC
GGGAAGGGACTGGCTGCTATTGGGCGAAGTGCCGGGGCAGGATCTCCTGTCATCTCACCTTGCTCCTGCC
GAGAAAGTATCCATCATGGCTGATGCAATGCGGCGGCTGCATACGCTTGATCCGGCTACCTGCCCATTCG
ACCACCAAGCGAAACATCGCATCGAGCGAGCACGTACTCGGATGGAAGCCGGTCTTGTCGATCAGGATGA
TCTGGACGAAGAGCATCAGGGGCTCGCGCCAGCCGAACTGTTCGCCAGGCTCAAGGCGCGCATGCCCGAC
GGCGAGGATCTCGTCGTGACCCATGGCGATGCCTGCTTGCCGAATATCATGGTGGAAAATGGCCGCTTTT
CTGGATTCATCGACTGTGGCCGGCTGGGTGTGGCGGACCGCTATCAGGACATAGCGTTGGCTACCCGTGA
TATTGCTGAAGAGCTTGGCGGCGAATGGGCTGACCGCTTCCTCGTGCTTTACGGTATCGCCGCTCCCGAT
TCGCAGCGCATCGCCTTCTATCGCCTTCTTGACGAGTTCTTCTGATGATCAGCCTCGACTGTGCCTTCTA
GTTGCCAGCCATCTGTTGTTTGCCCCTCCCCCGTGCCTTCCTTGACCCTGGAAGGTGCCACTCCCACTGT
CCTTTCCTAATAAAATGAGGAAATTGCATCGCATTGTCTGAGTAGGTGTCATTCTATTCTGGGGGGTGGG
GTGGGGCAGGACAGCAAGGGGGAGGATTGGGAAGACAATAGCAGGCATGCTGGGGATGCGGTGGGCTCTA
TGGCATCGATGCTAGTTAAAAGTTTTGTTACTTTATAGAAGAAATTTTGAGTTTTTGTTTTTTTTTAATA
AATAAATAAACATAAATAAATTGTTTGTTGAATTTATTATTAGTATGTAAGTGTAAATATAATAAAACTT
AATATCTATTCAAATTAATAAATAAACCTCGATATACAGACCGATAAAACACATGCGTCAATTTTACGCA
TGATTATCTTTAACGTACGTCACAATATGATTATCTTTCTAGGGTTAATCTAGTATACGCGTGAGCAAAA
GGCCAGCAAAAGGCCAGGAACCGTAAAAAGGCCGCGTTGCTGGCGTTTTTCCATAGGCTCCGCCCCCCTG
ACGAGCATCACAAAAATCGACGCTCAAGTCAGAGGTGGCGAAACCCGACAGGACTATAAAGATACCAGGC
GTTTCCCCCTGGAAGCTCCCTCGTGCGCTCTCCTGTTCCGACCCTGCCGCTTACCGGATACCTGTCCGCC
TTTCTCCCTTCGGGAAGCGTGGCGCTTTCTCATAGCTCACGCTGTAGGTATCTCAGTTCGGTGTAGGTCG
TTCGCTCCAAGCTGGGCTGTGTGCACGAACCCCCCGTTCAGCCCGACCGCTGCGCCTTATCCGGTAACTA
TCGTCTTGAGTCCAACCCGGTAAGACACGACTTATCGCCACTGGCAGCAGCCACTGGTAACAGGATTAGC
AGAGCGAGGTATGTAGGCGGTGCTACAGAGTTCTTGAAGTGGTGGCCTAACTACGGCTACACTAGAAGAA
CAGTATTTGGTATCTGCGCTCTGCTGAAGCCAGTTACCTTCGGAAAAAGAGTTGGTAGCTCTTGATCCGG
CAAACAAACCACCGCTGGTAGCGGTGGTTTTTTTGTTTGCAAGCAGCAGATTACGCGCAGAAAAAAAGGA
TCTCAAGAAGATCCTTTGATCTTTTCTACGGGGTCTGACGCTCAGTGGAACGAAAACTCACGTTAAGGGA
TTTTGGTCATGAGATTATCAAAAAGGATCTTCACCTAGATCCTTTTAAATTAAAAATGAAGTTTTAAATC
AATCTAAAGTATATATGAGTAAACTTGGTCTGACAGTTACCAATGCTTAATCAGTGAGGCACCTATCTCA
GCGATCTGTCTATTTCGTTCATCCATAGTTGCCTGACTCCCCGTCGTGTAGATAACTACGATACGGGAGG
GCTTACCATCTGGCCCCAGTGCTGCAATGATACCGCGAGACCCACGCTCACCGGCTCCAGATTTATCAGC
AATAAACCAGCCAGCCGGAAGGGCCGAGCGCAGAAGTGGTCCTGCAACTTTATCCGCCTCCATCCAGTCT
ATTAATTGTTGCCGGGAAGCTAGAGTAAGTAGTTCGCCAGTTAATAGTTTGCGCAACGTTGTTGCCATTG
CTACAGGCATCGTGGTGTCACGCTCGTCGTTTGGTATGGCTTCATTCAGCTCCGGTTCCCAACGATCAAG
GCGAGTTACATGATCCCCCATGTTGTGCAAAAAAGCGGTTAGCTCCTTCGGTCCTCCGATCGTTGTCAGA
AGTAAGTTGGCCGCAGTGTTATCACTCATGGTTATGGCAGCACTGCATAATTCTCTTACTGTCATGCCAT
CCGTAAGATGCTTTTCTGTGACTGGTGAGTACTCAACCAAGTCATTCTGAGAATAGTGTATGCGGCGACC
GAGTTGCTCTTGCCCGGCGTCAATACGGGATAATACCGCGCCACATAGCAGAACTTTAAAAGTGCTCATC
ATTGGAAAACGTTCTTCGGGGCGAAAACTCTCAAGGATCTTACCGCTGTTGAGATCCAGTTCGATGTAAC
CCACTCGTGCACCCAACTGATCTTCAGCATCTTTTACTTTCACCAGCGTTTCTGGGTGAGCAAAAACAGG
AAGGCAAAATGCCGCAAAAAAGGGAATAAGGGCGACACGGAAATGTTGAATACTCATACTCTTCCTTTTT
CAATATTATTGAAGCATTTATCAGGGTTATTGTCTCATGAGCGGATACATATTTGAATGTATTTAGAAAA
ATAAACAAATAGGGGTTCCGCGCACATTTCCCCGAAAAGTGCCACCGCTAGATTAACCCTAGAAAGATAG
TCTGCGTAAAATTGACGCATGCATTCTTGAAATATTGCTCTCTCTTTCTAAATAGCGCGAATCCGTCGCT
GTGCATTTAGGACATCTCAGTCGCCGCTTGGAGCTCCCGTGAGGCGTGCTTGTCAATGCGGTAAGTGTCA
CTGATTTTGAACTATAACGACCGCGTGAGTCAAAATGACGCATGATTATCTTTTACGTGACTTTTAAGAT
TTAACTCATACGATAATTATATTGTTATTTCATGTTCTACTTACGTGATAACTTATTATATATATATTTT
CTTGTTATAGATATCGGGTCAGCTTGGCCTAGCGCTGTCGAGTTTACCACTCCCTATCAGTGATAGAGAA
AAGTGAAAGTCGAGTTTACCACTCCCTATCAGTGATAGAGAAAAGTGAAAGTCGAGTTTACCACTCCCTA
TCAGTGATAGAGAAAAGTGAAAGTCGAGTTTACCACTCCCTATCAGTGATAGAGAAAAGTGAAAGTCGAG
TTTACCACTCCCTATCAGTGATAGAGAAAAGTGAAAGTCGAGCTCGGTACCCGGGTCGAGGTAGGCGTGT
ACGGTGGGAGGCCTATATAAGCAGAGCTCGTTTAGTGAACCGTCAGATCGCCTGGAGACGCCATCCACGC
TGTTTTGACCTCCATAGAAGACACCGGGACCGATCCAGCCTCCGCGGAATTTGATTAGCTTTATTGCGGT
AGTTTATCACAGTTAAATTGCTAACGCAGTCAGTGCTTCTGACACAACAGTCTCGAACTTAAGCTGCAGT
GACTCTCTTAAGGTAGCCTTGCAGAAGTTGGTCGTGAGGCACTGGGCAGGTAAGTATCAAGGTTACAAGA
CAGGTTTAAGGAGACCAATAGAAACTGGGCTTGTCGAGACAGAGAAGACTCTTGCGTTTCTGATAGGCAC
CTATTGGTCTTACTGACATCCACTTTGCCTTTCTCTCCACAGGTGTCCACTCCCAGTTCAATTACAGCTC
TTAAGGCTAGAGGATCCGCCACCATGGTGAGCAAGGGCGAGGAGCTGTTCACCGGGGTGGTGCCCATCCT
GGTCGAGCTGGACGGCGACGTAAACGGCCACAAGTTCAGCGTGTCCGGCGAGGGCGAGGGCGATGCCACC
TACGGCAAGCTGACCCTGAAGTTCATCTGCACCACCGGCAAGCTGCCCGTGCCCTGGCCCACCCTCGTGA
CCACCCTGACCTACGGCGTGCAGTGCTTCAGCCGCTACCCCGACCACATGAAGCAGCACGACTTCTTCAA
GTCCGCCATGCCCGAAGGCTACGTCCAGGAGCGCACCATCTTCTTCAAGGACGACGGCAACTACAAGACC
CGCGCCGAGGTGAAGTTCGAGGGCGACACCCTGGTGAACCGCATCGAGCTGAAGGGCATCGACTTCAAGG
AGGACGGCAACATCCTGGGGCACAAGCTGGAGTACAACTACAACAGCCACAACGTCTATATCATGGCCGA
CAAGCAGAAGAACGGCATCAAGGTGAACTTCAAGATCCGCCACAACATCGAGGACGGCAGCGTGCAGCTC
GCCGACCACTACCAGCAGAACACCCCCATCGGCGACGGCCCCGTGCTGCTGCCCGACAACCACTACCTGA
GCACCCAGTCCGCCCTGAGCAAAGACCCCAACGAGAAGCGCGATCACATGGTCCTGCTGGAGTTCGTGAC
CGCCGCCGGGATCACTCTCGGCATGGACGAGCTGTACAAGTCCGGACTCAGATCTAGCTCCCAGCCTAGA
CGATCCTTCCTCTCAAGGGTGATCAGGGCAGCGCTACCGTTGCAGCTGCTTCTGCTGCTGCTGCTGCTCC
TGGCCTGCCTGCTACCTGCCTCTGAAGATGACTACAGCTGCACCCAGGCCAACAACTTTGCCCGATCCTT
CTACCCCATGCTGCGGTACACCAACGGGCCACCTCCCACCGCTGCATAGGAATT
Features (pLannotate 1.2.2; 18 found; start..end, strand, type, name):
     71..229     +  CDS            ble (fragment): BLE_KLEPN - Experimental evidence at protein level: Swiss-Prot protein existence level 1. Binding protein with a strong affinity to the bleomycin family of antibiotics. Binds to CL990; an antimitotic-antibiotic compound. From Klebsiella pneumoniae.
    224..305     +  polyA_signal   SV40 poly(A) signal: SV40 polyadenylation signal
    361..427     +  CDS            small t antigen (fragment): SV40 (simian virus 40) small t antigen
    453..664     +  promoter       EF-1α core promoter: core promoter for human elongation factor EF-1α
    665..1603    +  intron         EF-1α intron A: intron upstream of the start codon of human EF-1α
   1670..2367    +  CDS            rtTA3 (fragment): reverse tetracycline transactivator 3 activates expression from Tet-responsive promoters in the presence of doxycycline
   2297..2407    +  CDS            VP48: 3 tandem repeats of the minimal activation domain of herpes simplex virus VP16 (Cheng et al., 2013)
   2546..3008    +  misc_feature   IRES: internal ribosome entry site (IRES) of the encephalomyocarditis virus (EMCV)
   3022..3825    +  CDS            NeoR/KanR: aminoglycoside phosphotransferase from Tn5; aph(3')-II (or nptII); confers resistance to neomycin, kanamycin, and G418 (Geneticin®)
   3839..4063    +  polyA_signal   bGH poly(A) signal: bovine growth hormone polyadenylation signal
   4388..4976    -  rep_origin     ori: high-copy-number ColE1/pMB1/pBR322/pUC origin of replication
   5147..6007    -  CDS            AmpR: β-lactamase; bla; confers resistance to ampicillin, carbenicillin, and related antibiotics
   6008..6112    -  promoter       AmpR promoter: bla
   6477..6692    +  protein_bind   tetracycline response element (fragment): contains seven copies of the tetracycline operator tetO tetracycline repressor TetR
   6710..6748    +  promoter       minimal CMV promoter: human cytomegalovirus (CMV) immediate early promoter
   6980..7112    +  intron         chimeric intron: chimera between introns from human β-globin and immunoglobulin heavy chain genes
   7164..7880    +  CDS            EGFP: EGFP is a basic (constitutively fluorescent) green fluorescent protein published in 1996, derived from Aequorea victoria. It is reported to be a rapidly-maturing weak dimer with moderate acid sensitivity.
   7872..8090    +  CDS            SYNE3 (fragment): SYNE3_HUMAN - Also known as C14orf139 From Homo sapiens (Human).
